>Addgene plasmid #207068 | ClhN-pERG6-Pex3-4V5-APEX2-URA | addgene full sequence | sequence record 424568 | Addgene NGS Result
GAACGCGGCCGCCAGCTGAAGCTTTGCTCGCTATCCTCGCCATCACGTGTACCAGTACGTCTATGTTCAT
TTTCTATTTCATCGTGACGAGATTTTGAACCCTCAAACTCCGCTAATGAACCCGGAGAAACGACATCCAG
CGACCTCTTGGCGGTAGACACACTCATGGTTTAAGAAACAACTTTTCCTTCTTTAAACGTTTTGGGTGGC
AAAAAACTTCCCTTAAACAAACTAAAAATGGCTCGTGTTCATGCACAAGTCAACCAGGGGCTCAGGAAAA
AAAGCTAAACACCAATCCTATATATAACGTAAAGGTACTGTGCTTAATCGGTAAACGGAAGACTATTAAG
CAAATGTATCTCTTAAGACCTTACGCATCCATCAGTTGCCACCCTCCTACTCTTCATCGGAGGGTTTCCG
GTTCCCATGACAAAGACGGCGCTTTGGCGGGGCCCAAATTGTTACCCGCACCCAGAAAAAGAAAAGAGTA
ACCTAGGTCAAATCAACCAAACAGCTAGGGCTGGTTACTATTTTTGAAAAGATGCAACAGGGTAAGATCA
GCAAAATTTAGGGCCGAACAAAGCCCCGATCTTCGTATATGGTACCTCGTTCCCGTACTTATTTTCAATT
TTTGGCGTCGTTTACTGCCGTTTCCGATAAATACAAAAAAGTTTTCGAGAAGCGAGAGTAAGTGAGGAGC
AGACAATGTATTATTCACTGTAAACTGCTCCACTTCGTCTCAATGGTACACTTCATTTTTATCGCCTTAC
GAAGCATGCGTTTTATGCGAAGATTGGTGAGAAACCTCCAATACTTGCTGTTGCCGATAACTTCTTCATT
GCTTTTTATATAGTTCGGGTGTTTTCTCCTATCCTCTGCTGCTCTCTTTTTCTTTCCATTCGTCTTTGTA
ATTTATAAGCTGTTAATTTTCATTCAAGTTTCCCTTATCTGTTTTACTTTCGATTTAAGTTTTACATAAT
TTAAAAAAACAAGAATAAAATAATAATATAGTAGGCAGCATAAGCGTACGATGGCCCCAAATCAAAGATC
ACGTTCGCTTCTGCAGAGACATCGAGGAAAGGTACTCATTTCATTGACTGGAATAGCTGCTTTATTTACC
ACAGGGTCGGTGGTAGTGTTTTTCGTGAAGAGATGGTTGTATAAACAGCAGTTACGGATTACTGAGCAAC
ACTTCATCAAAGAACAGATCAAAAGAAGGTTCGAGCAGACACAGGAAGACTCGTTGTACACAATATACGA
GCTACTTCCTGTATGGAGAATGGTTTTGAATGAAAACGATTTGAATTTGGACAGCATCGTTACCCAATTA
AAGGACCAAAAGAACCAGTTGACTAGAGCAAAGTCTAGTGAAAGCAGAGAAAGTTCGCCGTTAAAAAGTA
AAGCTGAGTTGTGGAACGAGTTAGAACTAAAGAGTTTGATCAAGCTGGTGACAGTGACGTACACAGTATC
GTCGCTGATTCTTTTAACAAGACTGCAACTAAATATCCTGACAAGAAACGAGTACCTGGACTCCGCAATA
AAATTAACCATGCAGCAGGAAAACTGCAACAAACTACAGAATAGGTTCTATAACTGGGTTACATCGTGGT
GGAGCGATCCGGAGGACAAAGCGGATGATGCAATGGTAATGGCAGCAAAAAAGTCAAAGAAAGAAGGCCA
GGAAGTGTATATTAATGAGCAAGCTTTCCTATCACTATCATGGTGGATTCTTAACAAGGGGTGGTTGAGT
TACAATGAAATAATTACAAATCAAATCGAAATTGAATTTGACGGCATACACCCAAGAGATACTCTAACGT
TAGAAGAATTTAGTTCTCGTCTCACGAACATATTCCGGAACACGAATTCCCAAATATTCCAGCAAAATAA
TAATAACCTCACGTCTATTTTGCTTCCTAAAGATTCCAGTGGACAGGAGTTTCTTCTGTCACAGACGCTT
GACGCGGATGCTTTAACAAGTTTTCACTCTAACACACTAGTTTTTAATCAATTGGTGAATGAACTGACCC
AATGTATCGAAAGCACAGCAACATCCATAGTGTTAGAGTCTCTAATAAATGAATCATTCCATTTCATAAT
GAACAAGGTCGGCATAAAGACAATAGCCAAGAAAAAACCTGGCCAAGAAGATCAGCAACAGTATCAAATG
GCAGTTTTCGCTATGTCGATGAAAGACTGTTGCCAAGAAATGCTTCAAACAACTGCCGGGTCTTCCCATA
GCGGCAGCGTGAACGAATACCTGGCCACTCTGGATTCTGTGCAGCCGCTCGATGATCTGAGCGCCAGCGT
ATACAGCAACTTTGGCGTCTCCAGCTCGTTTTCCTTCAAGCCTGCTAGCGGTAAACCAATTCCAAATCCA
TTGTTGGGTTTGGATTCTACTCCTAGCGGTAAACCAATTCCAAATCCATTGTTGGGTTTGGATTCTACTC
CTAGCGGTAAACCAATTCCAAATCCATTGTTGGGTTTGGATTCTACTCCTAGCGGTAAACCAATTCCAAA
TCCATTGTTGGGTTTGGATTCTACTCCTAGGGGAAAGTCTTACCCAACTGTGAGTGCTGATTACCAGGAC
GCCGTTGAGAAGGCGAAGAAGAAGCTCAGAGGCTTCATCGCTGAGAAGAGATGCGCTCCTCTAATGCTCC
GTTTGGCATTCCACTCTGCTGGAACCTTTGACAAGGGCACGAAGACCGGTGGACCCTTCGGAACCATCAA
GCACCCTGCCGAACTGGCTCACAGCGCTAACAACGGTCTTGACATCGCTGTTAGGCTTTTGGAGCCACTC
AAGGCGGAGTTCCCTATTTTGAGCTACGCCGATTTCTACCAGTTGGCTGGCGTTGTTGCCGTTGAGGTCA
CGGGTGGACCTAAGGTTCCATTCCACCCTGGAAGAGAGGACAAGCCTGAGCCACCACCAGAGGGTCGCTT
GCCCGATCCCACTAAGGGTTCTGACCATTTGAGAGATGTGTTTGGCAAAGCTATGGGGCTTACTGACCAA
GATATCGTTGCTCTATCTGGGGGTCACACTATTGGAGCTGCACACAAGGAGCGTTCTGGATTTGAGGGTC
CCTGGACCTCTAATCCTCTTATTTTCGACAACTCATACTTCACGGAGTTGTTGAGTGGTGAGAAGGAAGG
TCTCCTTCAGCTACCTTCTGACAAGGCTCTTTTGTCTGACCCTGTATTCCGCCCTCTCGTTGACAAATAT
GCAGCGGACGAAGATGCCTTCTTTGCTGATTACGCTGAGGCTCACCAAAAGCTTTCCGAGCTTGGGTTTG
CTGATGCCCTGCAGCTGCCTCCCCTGGAGCGCCTGACCCTGGACGCTCAGTGCAGATCTTGAGGCGCGCC
ACTTCTAAATAAGCGAATTTCTTATGATTTATGATTTTTATTATTAAATAAGTTATAAAAAAAATAAGTG
TATACAAATTTTAAAGTGACTCTTAGGTTTTAAAACGAAAATTCTTATTCTTGAGTAACTCTTTCCTGTA
GGTCAGGTTGCTTTCTCAGGTATAGTATGAGGTCGCTCTTATTGACCACACCTCTACCGGCAGATCCGCT
AGGGATAACAGGGTAATATCTGCAGGTCGACAACCCTTAATATAACTTCGTATAATGTATGCTATACGAA
GTTATTAGGTCTAGAGATCCCAATACAACAGATCACGTGATCTTTTTGTAAGATGAAGTTGAAGTAGTGT
TGCACCGTGCCAATGCAGGTGGCTATTAGATTAAATATGTGATTTGTTCTATTAAGTTTCCTGTATAATT
AATGGGGAGCGCTGATTCTCTTTTGGTACGCTTCCCATCCAGCATTTCTGTATCTTTCACCTTCAACCTT
AGGATCTCTACCCTTGGCGAAAAGTCCTCTGCCAACAATGATGATATCTGATCCACCACTTACAACTTCG
TCGACGGTTCTGTACTGCTGACCCAATGCATCGCCTTTGTCGTCTAAACCTACACCTGGGGTCATGATTA
GCCAATCAAACCCTTCTTCTCTTCCTCCCATATCGTTCTGAGCAATGAACCCAATAACGAAATCTTTATC
ACTCTTTGCAATATCAACGGTACCCTTAGTATATTCACCGTGTGCTAGAGAACCCTTGGAAGACAATTCA
GCAAGCATCAATAATCCCCTTGGTTCTTTGGTGACCTCTTGCGCACCTTGTTTCAAGCCAGCAACAATAC
CAGCACCAGTAACCCCGTGGGCGTTGGTGATATCAGACCATTCTGCGATACGGTAAACGCCCGATGTATA
TTGTAATTTGACTGTGTTACCGATATCGGCGAATTTTCTGTCCTCAAATATCAAGAACTTGTATTTCTCT
GCCAATGCTTTCAATGGAACGACAGTACCCTCATAACTGAAATCATCCAAGATATCAACGTGTGTTTTCA
AAAGGCAAATGTATGGACCCAACGTTTCAACAAGTTTCAATAGCTCATCAGTCGAACGAACGTCAAGAGA
AGCACACAAATTGGTCTTCTTTTCATCCATTAAACGTAAAAGTTTCGATGCAACCGGACTTGCATGAGTC
TCAGCTCTACTGGTATATGATTTTGTGGACATGGTGCAACTAATTGACGGGAGTGTATTGACGCTGGCGT
ACTGGCTTTCACAAAATGGCCCAATCACAACCACATCTTAGATAGTTGAAATGACTTTAGATAACATCAA
TTGAGATGAGCTTAATCATGTCAAAGCTAAAAGTGTCACCATGAACGACAATTCTTAAGCAAATCACGTG
ATATAGATCCACGAATAACCACCATTTGATGCTCGAGGCAAGTAATGTGTGTAAAAAAATGCGTTACCAC
CATCCAATGCAGACCGATCTTCTACCCAGAATCACATATATTTATGTACCGAGTACCTTTTTTCTATCTT
CCAATTGCTTCTCCCATATGATTGTCTCCGTAAGCTCGAAATTTCTAAGTTGGATTTTAATCTTCACGCA
GGATGACAGTTCGATGAGCTTCTGAGGAGTGTTTAGAACATAATCATTTATCCATGGTCTATCTCTTCTT
GTCGCTTTTTCTCCTCGATAGAACCTAAATAAAACGAGCTCTCGAGAACCCTTAATATAACTTCGTATAA
TGTATGCTATACGAAGTTATTAGGTGATATCAGATCCACTAGTGGCCTATGCGGCCGCGGATCTGCCGGT
CTCCCTATAGTGAGTCGTATTAATTTCGATAAGCCAGGTTAACCTGCATTAATGAATCGGCCAACGCGCG
GGGAGAGGCGGTTTGCGTATTGGGCGCTCTTCCGCTTCCTCGCTCACTGACTCGCTGCGCTCGGTCGTTC
GGCTGCGGCGAGCGGTATCAGCTCACTCAAAGGCGGTAATACGGTTATCCACAGAATCAGGGGATAACGC
AGGAAAGAACATGTGAGCAAAAGGCCAGCAAAAGGCCAGGAACCGTAAAAAGGCCGCGTTGCTGGCGTTT
TTCCATAGGCTCCGCCCCCCTGACGAGCATCACAAAAATCGACGCTCAAGTCAGAGGTGGCGAAACCCGA
CAGGACTATAAAGATACCAGGCGTTTCCCCCTGGAAGCTCCCTCGTGCGCTCTCCTGTTCCGACCCTGCC
GCTTACCGGATACCTGTCCGCCTTTCTCCCTTCGGGAAGCGTGGCGCTTTCTCATAGCTCACGCTGTAGG
TATCTCAGTTCGGTGTAGGTCGTTCGCTCCAAGCTGGGCTGTGTGCACGAACCCCCCGTTCAGCCCGACC
GCTGCGCCTTATCCGGTAACTATCGTCTTGAGTCCAACCCGGTAAGACACGACTTATCGCCACTGGCAGC
AGCCACTGGTAACAGGATTAGCAGAGCGAGGTATGTAGGCGGTGCTACAGAGTTCTTGAAGTGGTGGCCT
AACTACGGCTACACTAGAAGAACAGTATTTGGTATCTGCGCTCTGCTGAAGCCAGTTACCTTCGGAAAAA
GAGTTGGTAGCTCTTGATCCGGCAAACAAACCACCGCTGGTAGCGGTGGTTTTTTTGTTTGCAAGCAGCA
GATTACGCGCAGAAAAAAAGGATCTCAAGAAGATCCTTTGATCTTTTCTACGGGGTCTGACGCTCAGTGG
AACGAAAACTCACGTTAAGGGATTTTGGTCATGAGATTATCAAAAAGGATCTTCACCTAGATCCTTTTAA
ATTAAAAATGAAGTTTTAAATCAATCTAAAGTATATATGAGTAAACTTGGTCTGACAGTTACCAATGCTT
AATCAGTGAGGCACCTATCTCAGCGATCTGTCTATTTCGTTCATCCATAGTTGCCTGACTCCCCGTCGTG
TAGATAACTACGATACGGGAGGGCTTACCATCTGGCCCCAGTGCTGCAATGATACCGCGAGACCCACGCT
CACCGGCTCCAGATTTATCAGCAATAAACCAGCCAGCCGGAAGGGCCGAGCGCAGAAGTGGTCCTGCAAC
TTTATCCGCCTCCATCCAGTCTATTAATTGTTGCCGGGAAGCTAGAGTAAGTAGTTCGCCAGTTAATAGT
TTGCGCAACGTTGTTGCCATTGCTACAGGCATCGTGGTGTCACGCTCGTCGTTTGGTATGGCTTCATTCA
GCTCCGGTTCCCAACGATCAAGGCGAGTTACATGATCCCCCATGTTGTGCAAAAAAGCGGTTAGCTCCTT
CGGTCCTCCGATCGTTGTCAGAAGTAAGTTGGCCGCAGTGTTATCACTCATGGTTATGGCAGCACTGCAT
AATTCTCTTACTGTCATGCCATCCGTAAGATGCTTTTCTGTGACTGGTGAGTACTCAACCAAGTCATTCT
GAGAATAGTGTATGCGGCGACCGAGTTGCTCTTGCCCGGCGTCAATACGGGATAATACCGCGCCACATAG
CAGAACTTTAAAAGTGCTCATCATTGGAAAACGTTCTTCGGGGCGAAAACTCTCAAGGATCTTACCGCTG
TTGAGATCCAGTTCGATGTAACCCACTCGTGCACCCAACTGATCTTCAGCATCTTTTACTTTCACCAGCG
TTTCTGGGTGAGCAAAAACAGGAAGGCAAAATGCCGCAAAAAAGGGAATAAGGGCGACACGGAAATGTTG
AATACTCATACTCTTCCTTTTTCAATATTATTGAAGCATTTATCAGGGTTATTGTCTCATGAGCGGATAC
ATATTTGAATGTATTTAGAAAAATAAACAAATAGGGGTTCCGCGCACATTTCCCCGAAAAGTGCCACCTG
ACGTCTAAGAAACCATTATTATCATGACATTAACCTATAAAAATAGGCGTATCACGAGGCCCTTTCGTCT
CGCGCGTTTCGGTGATGACGGTGAAAACCTCTGACACATGCAGCTCCCGGAGACGGTCACAGCTTGTCTG
TAAGCGGATGCCGGGAGCAGACAAGCCCGTCAGGGCGCGTCAGCGGGTGTTGGCGGGTGTCGGGGCTGGC
TTAACTATGCGGCATCAGAGCAGATTGTACTGAGAGTGCACCATATGGACATATTGTCGTTAGAACGCGG
CTACAATTAATACATAACCTTATGTATCATACACATACGATTTAGGTGACACTATA
Features (pLannotate 1.2.2; 17 found; start..end, strand, type, name):
     24..167     -  CDS            YAP1 (fragment): AP1_YEAST - Also known as PAR1 From Saccharomyces cerevisiae (strain ATCC 204508 / S288c) (Baker's yeast).
    743..850     +  CDS            YM007_YEAST: Experimental evidence at protein level: Swiss-Prot protein existence level 1. From Saccharomyces cerevisiae (strain ATCC 204508 / S288c) (Baker's yeast).
   1031..2353    +  CDS            PEX3: PEX3_YEAST - Also known as PAS3 From Saccharomyces cerevisiae (strain ATCC 204508 / S288c) (Baker's yeast).
   2551..3298    +  CDS            APEX2 (fragment): soybean ascorbate peroxidase, engineered to serve as a monomeric tag for electron microscopy and live-cell proteomics (Lam et al., 2015) more active than the original APEX due to the A134P mutation
   3305..3331    +  CDS            NES: nuclear export signal from the HIV Rev protein (Fischer et al., 1995)
   3373..3560    +  terminator     ADH1 terminator: S. cerevisiae ADH1; transcription terminator for the S. cerevisiae alcohol dehydrogenase 1 (ADH1) gene
   3612..3645    -  protein_bind   loxP: Cre-mediated recombination occurs in the 8-bp core sequence (GCATACAT). Cre recombinase
   3797..4582    -  CDS            URA3: PYRF_YEAST - Experimental evidence at protein level: Swiss-Prot protein existence level 1. From Saccharomyces cerevisiae (strain ATCC 204508 / S288c) (Baker's yeast).
   5097..5130    -  protein_bind   loxP: Cre-mediated recombination occurs in the 8-bp core sequence (GCATACAT). Cre recombinase
   5184..5202    -  promoter       T7 promoter: promoter for bacteriophage T7 RNA polymerase
   5224..5277    -  CDS            lacI (fragment): lac repressor; lacI; The lac repressor binds to the lac operator to inhibit transcription in E. coli. This inhibition can be relieved by adding lactose or isopropyl-β-D-thiogalactopyranoside (IPTG).
   5460..6048    -  rep_origin     ori: high-copy-number ColE1/pMB1/pBR322/pUC origin of replication
   6219..7079    -  CDS            AmpR: β-lactamase; bla; confers resistance to ampicillin, carbenicillin, and related antibiotics
   7080..7184    -  promoter       AmpR promoter: bla
   7279..7314    +  CDS            rop (fragment): Rop protein, which maintains plasmids at low copy number; rop
   7416..7467    +  misc_feature   bom (fragment): basis of mobility region from pBR322
   7530..2       +  promoter       SP6 promoter (across the origin): promoter for bacteriophage SP6 RNA polymerase
