[The description below was written by a language model from this plasmid's Addgene catalogue record and pLannotate feature annotations shown in this document.]
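Description:
ClhN-pERG6-Pex3-4V5-APEX2-URA is a yeast expression plasmid of about 7.5 kb built on the ClhN-URA backbone. It expresses the Saccharomyces cerevisiae peroxisomal membrane protein Pex3 as a fusion to an electron microscopy tag. It is propagated in E. coli through a high-copy ColE1/pUC-type origin and an ampicillin resistance gene (β-lactamase with its own promoter). Selection in yeast relies on the URA3 auxotrophic marker, which is flanked by two loxP sites, so in principle Cre recombinase could excise the marker. No yeast replication origin (2μ or CEN/ARS) appears in the feature table. This would be consistent with an integrating design, but the record does not state how the plasmid is maintained in yeast. Short fragments of T7 and SP6 promoters, lacI, rop and bom are backbone remnants.

The expression cassette places the full PEX3 coding sequence under the ERG6 promoter, which the depositor describes as giving moderate overexpression. The small yeast genomic fragments annotated upstream (YAP1 and an uncharacterised ORF) probably belong to the cloned upstream region. Downstream of PEX3, the catalogue lists a C-terminal 4xV5 epitope tag; the software did not annotate it, but it presumably occupies the gap before APEX2. APEX2 is an engineered soybean ascorbate peroxidase. It is followed by an annotated HIV Rev nuclear export signal and the ADH1 terminator.

APEX2 generates an electron-dense precipitate from diaminobenzidine, so the fusion serves as a peroxisome marker for electron microscopy of budding yeast. The V5 tags allow immunodetection. The plasmid belongs to a validated set of APEX2-based organelle markers.
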