Addgene plasmid #207068: ClhN-pERG6-Pex3-4V5-APEX2-URA
Purpose: Moderate overexpression of Pex3-4V5-APEX2 under ERG6 promoter. Marker for peroxisomes.
Depositing lab: Zhiping Xie. Depositing organization: Shanghai Jiao Tong University. Publication: A Validated Set of Ascorbate Peroxidase-Based Organelle Markers for Electron Microscopy of Saccharomyces cerevisiae. Li H, He CW, Zhu J, Xie Z. mSphere. 2022 Aug 31;7(4):e0010722. doi: 10.1128/msphere.00107-22. Epub 2022 Jun 21. PubMed 35727034.
Backbone
  Vector backbone: ClhN-URA
  Vector type: Yeast Expression
Growth in bacteria
  Bacterial resistance: Ampicillin, 100 μg/mL
  Growth temperature: 37°C
  Growth strain: DH5alpha
  Copy number: High Copy
Gene/Insert
  Gene/Insert name: Pex3
  Species: S. cerevisiae (budding yeast)
  Promoter: pERG6
  Tag / fusion protein: 4xV5-APEX2 (C terminal on insert)
  Cloning method: Gibson Cloning
Terms and licenses: Academic/Nonprofit Terms; Industry Terms: Not Available to Industry
How to cite: ClhN-pERG6-Pex3-4V5-APEX2-URA was a gift from Zhiping Xie (Addgene plasmid # 207068 ; http://n2t.net/addgene:207068 ; RRID:Addgene_207068)
